Addgene plasmid #16282: pBS mouse ER81 [TJ#197]
Depositing lab: Thomas Jessell. Depositing organization: Columbia University.
Backbone
  Vector backbone: pBluescript SK
  Backbone size w/o insert (bp): 3000
  Vector type: Bacterial Expression
Growth in bacteria
  Bacterial resistance: Ampicillin, 100 μg/mL
  Growth temperature: 37°C
  Growth strain: DH5alpha
  Copy number: High Copy
Gene/Insert
  Gene/Insert name: ER81
  Species: M. musculus (mouse)
  Insert size (bp): 2500
  Entrez Gene: Etv1 (a.k.a. ER81, Etsrp81)
  Cloning method: Restriction Enzyme; 5′ cloning site EcoRI (not destroyed); 3′ cloning site XhoI (not destroyed)
  Sequencing primers: 5′ T3; 3′ T7
Terms and licenses: Academic/Nonprofit Terms; Industry Terms: Not Available to Industry
Depositor comments: To make a sense probe, cut with XhoI and transcribe with T3. To make an antisense probe, cut with SpeI and transcribe with T7.
How to cite: pBS mouse ER81 [TJ#197] was a gift from Thomas Jessell (Addgene plasmid # 16282 ; http://n2t.net/addgene:16282 ; RRID:Addgene_16282)
