[The description below was written by a language model from this plasmid's Addgene catalogue record.]
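Description:
pBS mouse ER81 is a pBluescript SK-based cloning plasmid carrying an approximately 2.5 kb fragment of mouse ER81, the gene now designated Etv1 (also known as Etsrp81), which encodes an ETS-family transcription factor. The backbone is about 3 kb, giving a total construct of roughly 5.5 kb. It is maintained at high copy number in standard E. coli cloning strains under ampicillin selection. Although the repository classifies it as a bacterial expression vector, nothing in the record suggests that it is meant to produce protein. The record does not say whether the insert is a full-length cDNA or a partial one, and no feature table is available to define its boundaries.

The insert was placed between the EcoRI and XhoI sites of the polylinker, and both sites were preserved. As is usual for pBluescript, the cloning region is flanked by opposing T3 and T7 bacteriophage RNA polymerase promoters, which also serve as the sequencing primer sites at the 5′ and 3′ ends of the insert respectively. This arrangement lets the plasmid act as a template for in vitro run-off transcription in either direction. According to the depositor's notes, linearising with XhoI and transcribing from T3 gives a sense-strand RNA, while linearising with SpeI and transcribing from T7 gives the antisense strand. The construct therefore serves mainly as a riboprobe template, with the antisense transcript used to detect Etv1 mRNA, typically by in situ hybridisation in mouse tissue, and the sense transcript serving as the negative control.
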