>Addgene plasmid #16282 | pBS mouse ER81 [TJ#197] | addgene partial sequence | sequence record 22670 | T7 5'-TAATACGACTCACTATAGGG-3'
TTTTTTTTTTTTTTTTTTATTTTTTGCTTCATTGTGATCCCAGCTTTAACACTTAAATGAAGATTCCGAA
GGATCATGACATGTCATTATTTAAGTGAGATGGGCATCAACATATTTAAAAGACAGTATTTGTAGTACCA
AAACAGCAGGATGGCACCAGATACATAAAATGCTACTGGCCTGTGACTCAGTTGGAGCCAGAGTCCAAAA
CGGTGGCCCTCATTTACAGTCATGGTGATTACTCAACTTCAGAGAGAATTGCCCACATTTAGGGTTTTCC
TCTACAAGTCATCTGTAAAGCATTATGAAACAGAAAGAACAACAAATGCAATTGCTAAATATTTTTTTTT
TACAAGAGGTGCAAAACAGTAATTTCTAACATTAAACTGCCATTTACAGTAGATTTTTGTACACCTGCAG
AGACTCAGTAATGATGGGGGAAATGCCCAAGGCAAATGGTCTCCAAGAAGATATTTACACAACGTGAAAT
CAACTGTACCGTAGATACCCAGGGAAAATTATCTTACGTTATTATGAAATCGAACAAATATGATATAGCA
TCATCATACAGAAAACCTGTAGGACTCCATTCCAAGCCTAAGCAAAAAGGAATCCCTCAGCTCCTTCTGC
CCACTCATCCGCCATCTTCCTGTTACAAAGAATGAATGTCTAGATTACTCCCGCCCACCAGCAAATAAAG
TGCGCAGTCCATGGCAGACCATAGAATAATGCAACAGGAAAAGCCCCCTTTTGTATTATCATTTAAAAAA
TAAAGTACAAACAACAGAAATAA
